Addgene plasmid #243312: AiP14651 - pAAV-AiE1266q-minBG-SYFP2-WPRE3-BGHpA
Purpose: AiE1266q is an enhancer sequence designed to drive AAV-mediated transgene expression in specific populations of brain cells.
Depositing lab: Trygve Bakken & Tanya Daigle & Allen Institute for Brain Science & Boaz Levi & Bosiljka Tasic & Jonathan Ting. Depositing organization: Allen Institute.
Backbone
  Vector backbone: pAAV2
  Vector type: AAV
Growth in bacteria
  Bacterial resistance: Ampicillin, 100 μg/mL
  Growth temperature: 37°C
  Growth strain: NEB Stable
  Copy number: High Copy
Gene/Insert
  Gene/Insert name: SYFP2
  Species: Synthetic
  Cloning method: Restriction Enzyme; 5′ cloning site Unknown (unknown if destroyed)
Terms and licenses: Academic/Nonprofit Terms; Industry Terms: Not Available to Industry
Depositor comments: Please note: This plasmid contains a 22bp deletion in the right ITR. This deletion is not expected to impact plasmid function.
How to cite: AiP14651 - pAAV-AiE1266q-minBG-SYFP2-WPRE3-BGHpA was a gift from Trygve Bakken & Tanya Daigle & Allen Institute for Brain Science & Boaz Levi & Bosiljka Tasic & Jonathan Ting (Addgene plasmid # 243312 ; http://n2t.net/addgene:243312 ; RRID:Addgene_243312)
