[The description below was written by a language model from this plasmid's Addgene catalogue record and pLannotate feature annotations shown in this document.]
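Description:
AiP14651 - pAAV-AiE1266q-minBG-SYFP2-WPRE3-BGHpA is an AAV transfer plasmid of about 4.8 kb built on a pAAV2 backbone, intended for packaging a reporter cassette into recombinant adeno-associated virus for delivery to brain tissue. In bacteria it is maintained at high copy from a ColE1/pUC-type origin and selected with ampicillin through the β-lactamase gene and its native promoter. The backbone also carries an f1 phage origin and small remnants of the pBR322 bom and rop regions.

The payload lies between AAV2 inverted terminal repeats, which provide the signals for replication and encapsidation of the vector genome. The annotation detects the ITRs only as fragments, and the depositor notes a 22 bp deletion in the right ITR that is not expected to affect function. According to the construct name and stated purpose, the AiE1266q enhancer is paired with a minimal beta-globin promoter (minBG) so that transcription depends on enhancer activity in specific populations of brain cells. Neither element is annotated in the feature table, though the unannotated stretch between the left ITR and the reporter is where they would sit. The record does not say which cell populations are targeted.

The enhancer-promoter unit drives SYFP2, a rapidly maturing monomeric yellow fluorescent protein derived from Aequorea victoria. It is followed by WPRE3, a shortened woodchuck hepatitis virus posttranscriptional element (annotated as two WPRE fragments) that boosts transcript expression, and by the bovine growth hormone polyadenylation signal. The construct serves as a fluorescent reporter for labelling cells in which the enhancer is active and for evaluating its specificity after AAV delivery.
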