Features (pLannotate 1.2.2; 14 found; start..end, strand, type, name):
     12..39      +  repeat_region  AAV2 ITR (fragment): inverted terminal repeat of adeno-associated virus serotype 2 inverted
     68..95      +  repeat_region  AAV2 ITR (fragment): inverted terminal repeat of adeno-associated virus serotype 2 inverted
    819..1535    +  CDS            SYFP2: SYFP2 is a basic (constitutively fluorescent) yellow fluorescent protein published in 2006, derived from Aequorea victoria. It is reported to be a very rapidly-maturing monomer with moderate acid sensitivity.
   1575..1732    +  misc_feature   WPRE (fragment): woodchuck hepatitis virus posttranscriptional regulatory element
   1738..1818    +  misc_feature   WPRE (fragment): woodchuck hepatitis virus posttranscriptional regulatory element
   1835..1946    +  polyA_signal   bGH poly(A) signal: bovine growth hormone polyadenylation signal
   2064..2145    +  repeat_region  AAV2 ITR (fragment): inverted terminal repeat of adeno-associated virus serotype 2 inverted
   2187..2238    -  misc_feature   bom (fragment): basis of mobility region from pBR322
   2257..2712    +  rep_origin     f1 ori (sequence partly withheld): f1 bacteriophage origin of replication; arrow indicates direction of (+) strand synthesis
   2713..2762    -  misc_feature   bom (fragment): basis of mobility region from pBR322
   2864..2899    -  CDS            rop (fragment): Rop protein, which maintains plasmids at low copy number; rop
   2994..3098    +  promoter       AmpR promoter: bla
   3099..3959    +  CDS            AmpR: β-lactamase; bla; confers resistance to ampicillin, carbenicillin, and related antibiotics
   4130..4718    +  rep_origin     ori: high-copy-number ColE1/pMB1/pBR322/pUC origin of replication
>Addgene plasmid #243312 | AiP14651 - pAAV-AiE1266q-minBG-SYFP2-WPRE3-BGHpA | addgene full sequence | sequence record 485866 | Addgene NGS Result
CCTGCAGGCAGCTGCGCGCTCGCTCGCTCACTGAGGCCGCCCGGGCGTCGGGCGACCTTTGGTCGCCCGG
CCTCAGTGAGCGAGCGAGCGCGCAGAGAGGGAGTGGCCAACTCCATCACTAGGGGTTCCTGCGGCCGCAC
GCGTAGTGTTAGTGGAAATCCTCAGTGATTTTAAATAAAAGTGACAATTACCACACACTGGTGTTGCAAG
ATGCCAGGCACTGTGCTAGACCTTTGATCTATTTTATCACAAATCGAATAATCCTGCAAGCGAGGCATTA
ATATATCATTTTAGTGATTTGAAACGGAATCTGAAAATAACTACAGGATGTACCAAGGTCACATAGCCAG
GGACTGGTGGAGCCAAGATTCTGACTCAGACCTGACTGGCTCCAAAGCCTGTTCTTGATCCATTTGTTTC
CCAAATGTGTGTTTCTCGGTTACCTTATGTCTGCTTGTTCCTTTCTCTTTCTTTCCTTTGATGCCACTTT
TACTGGCTCTGCACATTGAGTGGTTAAGACAGTATACCCTGAATTCAGCCAGGGCCACTTAATTTTAACA
GAGGAAACAGAACTCAACCTTTTCAGTGCAGGGAGTTCAGGCCCGCCTTAATGGGTACTAGAATATACAA
ATATTTACATAATTCCTCTGGCAAACATATGAGCATGCAATGCTCACTATTAATGAACAGCAGCAAAGGC
ATCACTTATTGGCCTCCTTGAGCTCGGGCTGGGCATAAAAGTCAGGGCAGAGCCATCTATTGCTTACATT
TGCTTCTGGGATCCAGATCTTTCGAAGCTAGCGCTACCGGTCGCCACCATGGTGAGCAAGGGCGAGGAGC
TGTTCACCGGGGTGGTGCCCATCCTGGTCGAGCTGGACGGCGACGTAAACGGCCACAAGTTCAGCGTGTC
CGGCGAGGGCGAGGGCGATGCCACCTACGGCAAGCTGACCCTGAAGCTGATCTGCACCACCGGCAAGCTG
CCCGTGCCCTGGCCCACCCTCGTGACCACCCTGGGCTACGGCGTGCAGTGCTTCGCCCGCTACCCCGACC
ACATGAAGCAGCACGACTTCTTCAAGTCCGCCATGCCCGAAGGCTACGTCCAGGAGCGCACCATCTTCTT
CAAGGACGACGGCAACTACAAGACCCGCGCCGAGGTGAAGTTCGAGGGCGACACCCTGGTGAACCGCATC
GAGCTGAAGGGCATCGACTTCAAGGAGGACGGCAACATCCTGGGGCACAAGCTGGAGTACAACTACAACA
GCCACAACGTCTATATCACCGCCGACAAGCAGAAGAACGGCATCAAGGCCAACTTCAAGATCCGCCACAA
CATCGAGGACGGCGGCGTGCAGCTCGCCGACCACTACCAGCAGAACACCCCCATCGGCGACGGCCCCGTG
CTGCTGCCCGACAACCACTACCTGAGCTACCAGTCCAAGCTGAGCAAAGACCCCAACGAGAAGCGCGATC
ACATGGTCCTGCTGGAGTTCGTGACCGCCGCCGGGATCACTCTCGGCATGGACGAGCTGTACAAGTAAGT
CGACGGCGCGCCGCGGCCGCGAATTCGATATCATAATCAACCTCTGGATTACAAAATTTGTGAAAGATTG
ACTGGTATTCTTAACTATGTTGCTCCTTTTACGCTATGTGGATACGCTGCTTTAATGCCTTTGTATCATG
CTATTGCTTCCCGTATGGCTTTCATTTTCTCCTCCTTGTATAAATCCTGGTTAGTTCTTGCCACGGCGGA
ACTCATCGCCGCCTGCCTTGCCCGCTGCTGGACAGGGGCTCGGCTGTTGGGCACTGACAATTCCGTGGCT
CGAGAGATCTTCGACTGTGCCTTCTAGTTGCCAGCCATCTGTTGTTTGCCCCTCCCCCGTGCCTTCCTTG
ACCCTGGAAGGTGCCACTCCCACTGTCCTTTCCTAATAAAATGAGGAAATTGCATCGCATTGTCTGAGTA
GGTGTCATTCTATTCTGGGGGGTGGGGTGGGGCAGGACAGCAAGGGGGAGGATTGGGAAGACAATAGCAG
GCATGAGATCTCACGTGCGGACCGAGCGGCCGCAGGAACCCCTAGTGATGGAGTTGGCCACTCCCTCTCT
GCGCGCTCGCTCGCTCACTGAGGCCGGGCGACCAAAGGTCGCCCGGCCTCAGTGAGCGAGCGAGCGCGCA
GCTGCCTGCAGGGGCGCCTGATGCGGTATTTTCTCCTTACGCATCTGTGCGGTATTTCACACCGCATA
[95 nt withheld, positions 2239-2333]
T
[46 nt withheld, positions 2335-2380]
C
[141 nt withheld, positions 2382-2522]
CCTTTGACGTTGGAGTCCACGTTCTTT
[37 nt withheld, positions 2550-2586]
ACTCTATCTCGGGCTATTCTTTTGATTTATAAGGGATTTTGCCGATTTCGGTCTATTGGTTAAAAAATGA
GCTGATTTAACAAAAATTTAACGCGAATTTTAACAAAATATTAACGTTTACAATTTTATGGTGCACTCTC
AGTACAATCTGCTCTGATGCCGCATAGTTAAGCCAGCCCCGACACCCGCCAACACCCGCTGACGCGCCCT
GACGGGCTTGTCTGCTCCCGGCATCCGCTTACAGACAAGCTGTGACCGTCTCCGGGAGCTGCATGTGTCA
GAGGTTTTCACCGTCATCACCGAAACGCGCGAGACGAAAGGGCCTCGTGATACGCCTATTTTTATAGGTT
AATGTCATGATAATAATGGTTTCTTAGACGTCAGGTGGCACTTTTCGGGGAAATGTGCGCGGAACCCCTA
TTTGTTTATTTTTCTAAATACATTCAAATATGTATCCGCTCATGAGACAATAACCCTGATAAATGCTTCA
ATAATATTGAAAAAGGAAGAGTATGAGTATTCAACATTTCCGTGTCGCCCTTATTCCCTTTTTTGCGGCA
TTTTGCCTTCCTGTTTTTGCTCACCCAGAAACGCTGGTGAAAGTAAAAGATGCTGAAGATCAGTTGGGTG
CACGAGTGGGTTACATCGAACTGGATCTCAACAGCGGTAAGATCCTTGAGAGTTTTCGCCCCGAAGAACG
TTTTCCAATGATGAGCACTTTTAAAGTTCTGCTATGTGGCGCGGTATTATCCCGTATTGACGCCGGGCAA
GAGCAACTCGGTCGCCGCATACACTATTCTCAGAATGACTTGGTTGAGTACTCACCAGTCACAGAAAAGC
ATCTTACGGATGGCATGACAGTAAGAGAATTATGCAGTGCTGCCATAACCATGAGTGATAACACTGCGGC
CAACTTACTTCTGACAACGATCGGAGGACCGAAGGAGCTAACCGCTTTTTTGCACAACATGGGGGATCAT
GTAACTCGCCTTGATCGTTGGGAACCGGAGCTGAATGAAGCCATACCAAACGACGAGCGTGACACCACGA
TGCCTGTAGCAATGGCAACAACGTTGCGCAAACTATTAACTGGCGAACTACTTACTCTAGCTTCCCGGCA
ACAATTAATAGACTGGATGGAGGCGGATAAAGTTGCAGGACCACTTCTGCGCTCGGCCCTTCCGGCTGGC
TGGTTTATTGCTGATAAATCTGGAGCCGGTGAGCGTGGGTCTCGCGGTATCATTGCAGCACTGGGGCCAG
ATGGTAAGCCCTCCCGTATCGTAGTTATCTACACGACGGGGAGTCAGGCAACTATGGATGAACGAAATAG
ACAGATCGCTGAGATAGGTGCCTCACTGATTAAGCATTGGTAACTGTCAGACCAAGTTTACTCATATATA
CTTTAGATTGATTTAAAACTTCATTTTTAATTTAAAAGGATCTAGGTGAAGATCCTTTTTGATAATCTCA
TGACCAAAATCCCTTAACGTGAGTTTTCGTTCCACTGAGCGTCAGACCCCGTAGAAAAGATCAAAGGATC
TTCTTGAGATCCTTTTTTTCTGCGCGTAATCTGCTGCTTGCAAACAAAAAAACCACCGCTACCAGCGGTG
GTTTGTTTGCCGGATCAAGAGCTACCAACTCTTTTTCCGAAGGTAACTGGCTTCAGCAGAGCGCAGATAC
CAAATACTGTTCTTCTAGTGTAGCCGTAGTTAGGCCACCACTTCAAGAACTCTGTAGCACCGCCTACATA
CCTCGCTCTGCTAATCCTGTTACCAGTGGCTGCTGCCAGTGGCGATAAGTCGTGTCTTACCGGGTTGGAC
TCAAGACGATAGTTACCGGATAAGGCGCAGCGGTCGGGCTGAACGGGGGGTTCGTGCACACAGCCCAGCT
TGGAGCGAACGACCTACACCGAACTGAGATACCTACAGCGTGAGCTATGAGAAAGCGCCACGCTTCCCGA
AGGGAGAAAGGCGGACAGGTATCCGGTAAGCGGCAGGGTCGGAACAGGAGAGCGCACGAGGGAGCTTCCA
GGGGGAAACGCCTGGTATCTTTATAGTCCTGTCGGGTTTCGCCACCTCTGACTTGAGCGTCGATTTTTGT
GATGCTCGTCAGGGGGGCGGAGCCTATGGAAAAACGCCAGCAACGCGGCCTTTTTACGGTTCCTGGCCTT
TTGCTGGCCTTTTGCTCACATGT
